>Addgene plasmid #28088 | IL6-GFP | addgene full sequence | sequence record 228109 | Addgene NGS Result
TAATAGTAATCAATTACGGGGTCATTAGTTCATAGCCCATATATGGAGTTCCGCGTTACATAACTTACGG
TAAATGGCCCGCCTGGCTGACCGCCCAACGACCCCCGCCCATTGACGTCAATAATGACGTATGTTCCCAT
AGTAACGCCAATAGGGACTTTCCATTGACGTCAATGGGTGGAGTATTTACGGTAAACTGCCCACTTGGCA
GTACATCAAGTGTATCATATGCCAAGTACGCCCCCTATTGACGTCAATGACGGTAAATGGCCCGCCTGGC
ATTATGCCCAGTACATGACCTTATGGGACTTTCCTACTTGGCAGTACATCTACGTATTAGTCATCGCTAT
TACCATGGTGATGCGGTTTTGGCAGTACATCAATGGGCGTGGATAGCGGTTTGACTCACGGGGATTTCCA
AGTCTCCACCCCATTGACGTCAATGGGAGTTTGTTTTGGCACCAAAATCAACGGGACTTTCCAAAATGTC
GTAACAACTCCGCCCCATTGACGCAAATGGGCGGTAGGCGTGTACGGTGGGAGGTCTATATAAGCAGAGC
TGGTTTAGTGAACCGTCAGATCCGCTAGCCACCATGAAGTTCCTCTCTGCAAGAGACTTCCATCCAGTTG
CCTTCTTGGGACTGATGCTGGTGACAACCACGGCCTTCCCTACTTCACAAGTCCGGAGAGGAGACTTCAC
AGAGGATACCACTCCCAACAGACCTGTCTATACCACTTCACAAGTCGGAGGCTTAATTACACATGTTCTC
TGGGAAATCGTGGAAATGAGAAAAGAGTTGTGCAATGGCAATTCTGATTGTATGAACAACGATGATGCAC
TTGCAGAAAACAATCTGAAACTTCCAGAGATACAAAGAAATGATGGATGCTACCAAACTGGATATAATCA
GGAAATTTGCCTATTGAAAATTTCCTCTGGTCTTCTGGAGTACCATAGCTACCTGGAGTACATGAAGAAC
AACTTAAAAGATAACAAGAAAGACAAAGCCAGAGTCCTTCAGAGAGATACAGAAACTCTAATTCATATCT
TCAACCAAGAGGTAAAAGATTTACATAAAATAGTCCTTCCTACCCCAATTTCCAATGCTCTCCTAACAGA
TAAGCTGGAGTCACAGAAGGAGTGGCTAAGGACCAAGACCATCCAATTCATCTTGAAATCACTTGAAGAA
TTTCTAAAAGTCACTTTGAGATCTACTCGGCAAACACGGGATCCACCGGTCGCCACCATGGTGAGCAAGG
GCGAGGAGCTGTTCACCGGGGTGGTGCCCATCCTGGTCGAGCTGGACGGCGACGTAAACGGCCACAAGTT
CAGCGTGTCCGGCGAGGGCGAGGGCGATGCCACCTACGGCAAGCTGACCCTGAAGTTCATCTGCACCACC
GGCAAGCTGCCCGTGCCCTGGCCCACCCTCGTGACCACCCTGACCTACGGCGTGCAGTGCTTCAGCCGCT
ACCCCGACCACATGAAGCAGCACGACTTCTTCAAGTCCGCCATGCCCGAAGGCTACGTCCAGGAGCGCAC
CATCTTCTTCAAGGACGACGGCAACTACAAGACCCGCGCCGAGGTGAAGTTCGAGGGCGACACCCTGGTG
AACCGCATCGAGCTGAAGGGCATCGACTTCAAGGAGGACGGCAACATCCTGGGGCACAAGCTGGAGTACA
ACTACAACAGCCACAACGTCTATATCATGGCCGACAAGCAGAAGAACGGCATCAAGGTGAACTTCAAGAT
CCGCCACAACATCGAGGACGGCAGCGTGCAGCTCGCCGACCACTACCAGCAGAACACCCCCATCGGCGAC
GGCCCCGTGCTGCTGCCCGACAACCACTACCTGAGCACCCAGTCCGCCCTGAGCAAAGACCCCAACGAGA
AGCGCGATCACATGGTCCTGCTGGAGTTCGTGACCGCCGCCGGGATCACTCTCGGCATGGACGAGCTGTA
CAAGTAAAGCGGCCGCGACTCTAGATCATAATCAGCCATACCACATTTGTAGAGGTTTTACTTGCTTTAA
AAAACCTCCCACACCTCCCCCTGAACCTGAAACATAAAATGAATGCAATTGTTGTTGTTAACTTGTTTAT
TGCAGCTTATAATGGTTACAAATAAAGCAATAGCATCACAAATTTCACAAATAAAGCATTTTTTTCACTG
CATTCTAGTTGTGGTTTGTCCAAACTCATCAATGTATCTTAAGGCGTAAATTGTAAGCGTTAATATTTTG
TTAAAATTCGCGTTAAATTTTTGTTAAATCAGCTCATTTTTTAACCAATAGGCCGAAATCGGCAAAATCC
CTTATAAATCAAAAGAATAGACCGAGATAGGGT
[37 nt withheld, positions 2344-2380]
AAAGAACGTGGACTCCAACGTCAAAGG
[49 nt withheld, positions 2408-2456]
T
[91 nt withheld, positions 2458-2548]
G
[124 nt withheld, positions 2550-2673]
CAGGTGGCACTTTTCGGGGAAATGTGCGCGGAACCCCTATTTGTTTATTTTTCTAAATACATTCAAATAT
GTATCCGCTCATGAGACAATAACCCTGATAAATGCTTCAATAATATTGAAAAAGGAAGAGTCCTGAGGCG
GAAAGAACCAGCTGTGGAATGTGTGTCAGTTAGGGTGTGGAAAGTCCCCAGGCTCCCCAGCAGGCAGAAG
TATGCAAAGCATGCATCTCAATTAGTCAGCAACCAGGTGTGGAAAGTCCCCAGGCTCCCCAGCAGGCAGA
AGTATGCAAAGCATGCATCTCAATTAGTCAGCAACCATAGTCCCGCCCCTAACTCCGCCCATCCCGCCCC
TAACTCCGCCCAGTTCCGCCCATTCTCCGCCCCATGGCTGACTAATTTTTTTTATTTATGCAGAGGCCGA
GGCCGCCTCGGCCTCTGAGCTATTCCAGAAGTAGTGAGGAGGCTTTTTTGGAGGCCTAGGCTTTTGCAAA
GATCGATCAAGAGACAGGATGAGGATCGTTTCGCATGATTGAACAAGATGGATTGCACGCAGGTTCTCCG
GCCGCTTGGGTGGAGAGGCTATTCGGCTATGACTGGGCACAACAGACAATCGGCTGCTCTGATGCCGCCG
TGTTCCGGCTGTCAGCGCAGGGGCGCCCGGTTCTTTTTGTCAAGACCGACCTGTCCGGTGCCCTGAATGA
ACTGCAAGACGAGGCAGCGCGGCTATCGTGGCTGGCCACGACGGGCGTTCCTTGCGCAGCTGTGCTCGAC
GTTGTCACTGAAGCGGGAAGGGACTGGCTGCTATTGGGCGAAGTGCCGGGGCAGGATCTCCTGTCATCTC
ACCTTGCTCCTGCCGAGAAAGTATCCATCATGGCTGATGCAATGCGGCGGCTGCATACGCTTGATCCGGC
TACCTGCCCATTCGACCACCAAGCGAAACATCGCATCGAGCGAGCACGTACTCGGATGGAAGCCGGTCTT
GTCGATCAGGATGATCTGGACGAAGAGCATCAGGGGCTCGCGCCAGCCGAACTGTTCGCCAGGCTCAAGG
CGAGCATGCCCGACGGCGAGGATCTCGTCGTGACCCATGGCGATGCCTGCTTGCCGAATATCATGGTGGA
AAATGGCCGCTTTTCTGGATTCATCGACTGTGGCCGGCTGGGTGTGGCGGACCGCTATCAGGACATAGCG
TTGGCTACCCGTGATATTGCTGAAGAGCTTGGCGGCGAATGGGCTGACCGCTTCCTCGTGCTTTACGGTA
TCGCCGCTCCCGATTCGCAGCGCATCGCCTTCTATCGCCTTCTTGACGAGTTCTTCTGAGCGGGACTCTG
GGGTTCGAAATGACCGACCAAGCGACGCCCAACCTGCCATCACGAGATTTCGATTCCACCGCCGCCTTCT
ATGAAAGGTTGGGCTTCGGAATCGTTTTCCGGGACGCCGGCTGGATGATCCTCCAGCGCGGGGATCTCAT
GCTGGAGTTCTTCGCCCACCCTAGGGGGAGGCTAACTGAAACACGGAAGGAGACAATACCGGAAGGAACC
CGCGCTATGACGGCAATAAAAAGACAGAATAAAACGCACGGTGTTGGGTCGTTTGTTCATAAACGCGGGG
TTCGGTCCCAGGGCTGGCACTCTGTCGATACCCCACCGAGACCCCATTGGGGCCAATACGCCCGCGTTTC
TTCCTTTTCCCCACCCCACCCCCCAAGTTCGGGTGAAGGCCCAGGGCTCGCAGCCAACGTCGGGGCGGCA
GGCCCTGCCATAGCCTCAGGTTACTCATATATACTTTAGATTGATTTAAAACTTCATTTTTAATTTAAAA
GGATCTAGGTGAAGATCCTTTTTGATAATCTCATGACCAAAATCCCTTAACGTGAGTTTTCGTTCCACTG
AGCGTCAGACCCCGTAGAAAAGATCAAAGGATCTTCTTGAGATCCTTTTTTTCTGCGCGTAATCTGCTGC
TTGCAAACAAAAAAACCACCGCTACCAGCGGTGGTTTGTTTGCCGGATCAAGAGCTACCAACTCTTTTTC
CGAAGGTAACTGGCTTCAGCAGAGCGCAGATACCAAATACTGTTCTTCTAGTGTAGCCGTAGTTAGGCCA
CCACTTCAAGAACTCTGTAGCACCGCCTACATACCTCGCTCTGCTAATCCTGTTACCAGTGGCTGCTGCC
AGTGGCGATAAGTCGTGTCTTACCGGGTTGGACTCAAGACGATAGTTACCGGATAAGGCGCAGCGGTCGG
GCTGAACGGGGGGTTCGTGCACACAGCCCAGCTTGGAGCGAACGACCTACACCGAACTGAGATACCTACA
GCGTGAGCTATGAGAAAGCGCCACGCTTCCCGAAGGGAGAAAGGCGGACAGGTATCCGGTAAGCGGCAGG
GTCGGAACAGGAGAGCGCACGAGGGAGCTTCCAGGGGGAAACGCCTGGTATCTTTATAGTCCTGTCGGGT
TTCGCCACCTCTGACTTGAGCGTCGATTTTTGTGATGCTCGTCAGGGGGGCGGAGCCTATGGAAAAACGC
CAGCAACGCGGCCTTTTTACGGTTCCTGGCCTTTTGCTGGCCTTTTGCTCACATGTTCTTTCCTGCGTTA
TCCCCTGATTCTGTGGATAACCGTATTACCGCCATGCATTAGTTAT
Features (pLannotate 1.2.2; 14 found; start..end, strand, type, name):
     54..357     +  enhancer       CMV enhancer: human cytomegalovirus immediate early enhancer
    358..561     +  promoter       CMV promoter: human cytomegalovirus (CMV) immediate early promoter
    594..1226    +  CDS            Il6: IL6_MOUSE - Also known as Il-6. Experimental evidence at protein level: Swiss-Prot protein existence level 1. Acts as an essential factor in bone homeostasis and on vessels directly or indirectly by induction of VEGF, resulting in increased angiogenesis activity and vascular permeability. Induces, through 'trans-signaling' and synergistically with IL1B and TNF, the production of VEGF (PubMed:17075861). Involved in metabolic controls, is discharged into the bloodstream after muscle contraction increasing lipolysis and improving insulin resistance (PubMed:11786910). 'Trans- signaling' in central
   1248..1967    +  CDS            EGFP: the original enhanced GFP (Yang et al., 1996) mammalian codon-optimized
   1984..2067    +  CDS            large T antigen (fragment): large T antigen from SV40 (simian virus 40)
   2090..2211    +  polyA_signal   SV40 poly(A) signal: SV40 polyadenylation signal
   2245..2673    -  rep_origin     f1 ori (sequence partly withheld): f1 bacteriophage origin of replication; arrow indicates direction of (+) strand synthesis
   2700..2804    +  promoter       AmpR promoter: bla
   2806..3163    +  promoter       SV40 promoter: SV40 enhancer and early promoter
   3198..3992    +  CDS            NeoR/KanR: aminoglycoside phosphotransferase from Tn5; aph(3')-II (or nptII); confers resistance to neomycin, kanamycin, and G418 (Geneticin®)
   4013..4165    +  CDS            ble (fragment): BLE_KLEPN - Experimental evidence at protein level: Swiss-Prot protein existence level 1. Binding protein with a strong affinity to the bleomycin family of antibiotics. Binds to CL990; an antimitotic-antibiotic compound. From Klebsiella pneumoniae.
   4224..4271    +  polyA_signal   HSV TK poly(A) signal: herpes simplex virus thymidine kinase polyadenylation signal (Cole and Stacy, 1985)
   4362..4378    -  polyA_signal   bGH poly(A) signal (fragment): bovine growth hormone polyadenylation signal
   4600..5188    +  rep_origin     ori: high-copy-number ColE1/pMB1/pBR322/pUC origin of replication
