[The description below was written by a language model from this plasmid's Addgene catalogue record and pLannotate feature annotations shown in this document.]
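Description:
IL6-GFP is a mammalian expression plasmid built on the Clontech pEGFP-N1 backbone, carrying mouse interleukin-6 (Il6) fused at its C terminus to EGFP. The roughly 645 bp IL-6 coding sequence was inserted between the NheI and BamHI sites, both of which are retained, placing it in frame upstream of the backbone's mammalian codon-optimised EGFP. Expression of the fusion is driven by the human cytomegalovirus immediate early enhancer and promoter and terminated by the SV40 polyadenylation signal. The sequenced record is about 5.3 kb, consistent with the stated backbone and insert sizes.

The plasmid replicates in E. coli at high copy from a ColE1/pUC-type origin and also carries an f1 phage origin for single-stranded DNA production. A single NeoR/KanR cassette (Tn5 aminoglycoside phosphotransferase) serves both hosts. A bacterial bla-type promoter gives kanamycin resistance in bacteria, and the SV40 enhancer/early promoter with an HSV TK polyadenylation signal allows selection in mammalian cells. The catalogue lists the mammalian marker as gentamicin, whereas the annotated gene is one that confers resistance to neomycin and G418 (Geneticin), so the entry probably refers to the latter. The short large T antigen, ble and bGH poly(A) annotations are fragmentary matches rather than functional elements.

Because the tag sits at the C terminus, the N-terminal end of the cytokine is left unmodified, which suits a secreted protein. The associated publication concerns the differential secretion of IL-6 and TNFα through subcompartments of the macrophage recycling endosome. This indicates that the construct is used for fluorescence imaging of IL-6 trafficking and secretion in transfected cells.
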