Addgene plasmid #28088: IL6-GFP
Depositing lab: Jennifer Stow. Depositing organization: University of Queensland. Publication: Subcompartments of the macrophage recycling endosome direct the differential secretion of IL-6 and TNFalpha. Manderson AP, Kay JG, Hammond LA, Brown DL, Stow JL. J Cell Biol. 2007 Jul 2. 178(1):57-69. 10.1083/jcb.200612131 PubMed 17606866.
Backbone
  Vector backbone: pEGFP-N1
  Backbone manufacturer: Clontech
  Backbone size w/o insert (bp): 4700
  Vector type: Mammalian Expression
  Selectable markers: Gentamicin
Growth in bacteria
  Bacterial resistance: Kanamycin, 50 μg/mL
  Growth temperature: 37°C
  Growth strain: DH5alpha
  Copy number: High Copy
Gene/Insert
  Gene/Insert name: IL6 (alt name: mouseinterleukin-6)
  Species: M. musculus (mouse)
  Insert size (bp): 645
  GenBank ID: X54542
  Entrez Gene: Il6 (a.k.a. Il-6)
  Tag / fusion protein: GFP (C terminal on backbone)
  Cloning method: Restriction Enzyme; 5′ cloning site NheI (not destroyed); 3′ cloning site BamHI (not destroyed)
  Sequencing primers: 5′ CGC C gctagc CA CCA TGA AGT TCC TCT CTG; 3′ GAG T ggatccc GTG T TTG CCG AGT AGA TCT CAA
Resource information
  A portion of this plasmid was derived from a plasmid made by: Uwa Dressel (G.Muscat laboratory)university of Queensland,IMB,Brisbane ,Australia
Terms and licenses: Academic/Nonprofit Terms; Industry Terms: Not Available to Industry
How to cite: IL6-GFP was a gift from Jennifer Stow (Addgene plasmid # 28088 ; http://n2t.net/addgene:28088 ; RRID:Addgene_28088)
