>Addgene plasmid #28088 | IL6-GFP | addgene partial sequence | sequence record 34389 | 28088 with EGFP-N
GGCGACCGGTGGATCCCGTGTTTGCCGAGTAGATCTCAAAGTGACTTTTAGAAATTCTTCAAGTGATTTC
AAGATGAATTGGATGGTCTTGGTCCTTAGCCACTCCTTCTGTGACTCCAGCTTATCTGTTAGGAGAGCAT
TGGAAATTGGGGTAGGAAGGACTATTTTATGTAAATCTTTTACCTCTTGGTTGAAGATATGAATTAGAGT
TTCTGTATCTCTCTGAAGGACTCTGGCTTTGTCTTTCTTGTTATCTTTTAAGTTGTTCTTCATGTACTCC
AGGTAGCTATGGTACTCCAGAAGACCAGAGGAAATTTTCAATAGGCAAATTTCCTGATTATATCCAGTTT
GGTAGCATCCATCATTTCTTTGTATCTCTGGAAGTTTCAGATTGTTTTCTGCAAGTGCATCATCGTTGTT
CATACAATCAGAATTGCCATTGCACAACTCTTTTCTCATTTCCACGATTTCCCAGAGAACATGTGTAATT
AAGCCTCCGACTTGTGAAGTGGTATAGACAGGTCTGTTGGGAGTGGTATCCTCTGTGAAGTCTCCTCTCC
GGACTTGTGAAGTAGGGAAGGCCGTGGTTGTCACCAGCATCAGTCCCAAGAAGGCAACTGGATGGAAGTC
TCTTGCAGAGAGGAACTTCATGGTGGCTAGCGGATCTGACGGTTCACTAAACCAGCTCTGCTTATATAGA
CCTCCCACCGTACACGCCTACCGCCCATTTGCGTCAATGGG
